>Addgene plasmid #135163 | pH9-ilvA-acp (DE2) | addgene full sequence | sequence record 267932 | Addgene NGS Result
ATGGCTGACTCGCAACCCCTGTCCGGTGCTCCGGAAGGTGCCGAATATTTAAGAGCAGTGCTGCGCGCGC
CGGTTTACGAGGCGGCGCAGGTTACGCCGCTACAAAAAATGGAAAAACTGTCGTCGCGTCTTGATAACGT
CATTCTGGTGAAGCGCGAAGATCGCCAGCCAGTGCACAGCTTTAAGCTGCGCGGCGCATACGCCATGATG
GCGGGCCTGACGGAAGAACAGAAAGCGCACGGCGTGATCACTGCTTCTGCGGGTAACCACGCGCAGGGCG
TCGCGTTTTCTTCTGCGCGGTTAGGCGTGAAGGCCCTGATCGTTATGCCAACCGCCACCGCCGACATCAA
AGTCGACGCGGTGCGCGGCTTCGGCGGCGAAGTGCTGCTCCACGGCGCGAACTTTGATGAAGCGAAAGCC
AAAGCGATCGAACTGTCACAGCAGCAGGGGTTCACCTGGGTGCCGCCGTTCGACCATCCGATGGTGATTG
CCGGGCAAGGCACGCTGGCGCTGGAACTGCTCCAGCAGGACGCCCATCTCGACCGCGTATTTGTGCCAGT
CGGCGGCGGCGGTCTGGCTGCTGGCGTGGCGGTGCTGATCAAACAACTGATGCCGCAAATCAAAGTGATC
GCCGTAGAAGCGGAAGACTCCGCCTGCCTGAAAGCAGCGCTGGATGCGGGTCATCCGGTTGATCTGCCGC
GCGTAGGGCTATTTGCTGAAGGCGTAGCGGTAAAACGCATCGGTGACGAAACCTTCCGTTTATGCCAGGA
GTATCTCGACGACATCATCACCGTCGATAGCGATGCGATCTGTGCGGCGATGAAGGATTTATTCGAAGAT
GTGCGCGCGGTGGCGGAACCCTCTGGCGCGCTGGCGCTGGCGGGAATGAAAAAATATATCGCCCTGCACA
ACATTCGCGGCGAACGGCTGGCGCATATTCTTTCCGGTGCCAACGTGAACTTCCACGGCCTGCGCTACGT
CTCAGAACGCTGCGAACTGGGCGAACAGCGTGAAGCGTTGTTGGCTGTCACCATCCCTGAAGAGAAAGGA
TCATTCCTTAAGTTTTGCCAATTGTTGGGAGGGAGGAGTGTTACGGATGTCAACTATAGAAGAGCGGGTG
AAGAAGATAATAGGAGAGCAGTTGGGAGTCAAGCAAGAAGAAGTGACGAACAACGCGAGCTTCGTAGAAG
ACTTAGGAGCAGACAGTTTAGATACAGTGGAATTAGTGATGGCTCTAGAGGAAGAGTTCGATACAGAAAT
ACCGGACGAGGAGGCAGAAAAGATAACAACAGTTCAAGCCGCTATAGACTATATAAACGGACATCAAGCT
TAGTCCCGGAATCACCGGGCGCGCTGCTGCGCTTCCTCAACACGCTGGGTACGTACTGGAACATTTCTTT
GTTCCACTATCGCAGCCATGGCACCGACTACGGGCGCGTACTGGCGGCGTTCGAACTTGGCGACCATGAA
CCGGATTTCGAAACCCGGCTGAATGAGCTGGGCTACGATTGCCACGACGAAACCAATAACCCGGCGTTCA
GGTTCTTTTTGGCGGGTTAGCTCGAGTAAGGATCTCCAGGCATCAAATAAAACGAAAGGCTCAGTCGAAA
GACTGGGCCTTTCGTTTTATCTGTTGTTTGTCGGTGAACGCTCTCTACTAGAGTCACACTGGCTCACCTT
CGGGTGGGCCTTTCTGCGTTTATACCTAGGGATATATTCCGCTTCCTCGCTCACTGACTCGCTACGCTCG
GTCGTTCGACTGCGGCGAGCGGAAATGGCTTACGAACGGGGCGGAGATTTCCTGGAAGATGCCAGGAAGA
TACTTAACAGGGAAGTGAGAGGGCCGCGGCAAAGCCGTTTTTCCATAGGCTCCGCCCCCCTGACAAGCAT
CACGAAATCTGACGCTCAAATCAGTGGTGGCGAAACCCGACAGGACTATAAAGATACCAGGCGTTTCCCC
CTGGCGGCTCCCTCGTGCGCTCTCCTGTTCCTGCCTTTCGGTTTACCGGTGTCATTCCGCTGTTATGGCC
GCGTTTGTCTCATTCCACGCCTGACACTCAGTTCCGGGTAGGCAGTTCGCTCCAAGCTGGACTGTATGCA
CGAACCCCCCGTTCAGTCCGACAGCTGCGCCTTATCCGGTAACTATCGTCTTGAGTCCAACCCGGAAAGA
CATGCAAAAGCACAACTGGCAGCAGCCACTGGTAATTGATTTAGAGGAGTTAGTCTTGAAGTCATGCGCC
GGTTAAGGCTAAACTGAAAGGACAAGTTTTGGTGACTGCGCTCCTCCAAGCCAGTTACCTCGGTTCAAAG
AGTTGGTAGCTCAGAGAACCTTCGAAAAACCGCCCTGCAAGGCGGTTTTTTCGTTTTCAGAGCAAGAGAT
TACGCGCAGACCAAAACGATCTCAAGAAGATCATCTTATTAATCAGATAAAATATTTCTAGATTTCAGTG
CAATTTATCTCTTCAAATGTAGCACCTGAAGTCAGCCCCATACGATATAAGTTGTTACTAGTGCTTGGAT
TCTCACCAATAAAAAACGCCCGGCGGCAACCGAGCGTTCTGAACAAATCCAGATGGAGTTCTGAGGTCAT
TACTGGATCTATCAACAGGAGTCCAAGCGAGCTCGATATCAAATTACGCCCCGCCCTGCCACTCATCGCA
GTACTACTAGTGCTTGGATTCTCACCAATAAAAAACGCCCGGCGGCAACCGAGCGTTCTGAACAAATCCA
GATGGAGTTCTGAGGTCATTACTGGATCTATCAACAGGAGTCCAAGCGAGCTCTCGAACCCCAGAGTCCC
GCTTATTTGCCGACTACCTTGGTGATCTCGCCTTTCACGTAGTGGACAAATTCTTCCAACTGATCTGCGC
GCGAGGCCAAGCGATCTTCTTCTTGTCCAAGATAAGCCTGTCTAGCTTCAAGTATGACGGGCTGATACTG
GGCCGGCAGGCGCTCCATTGCCCAGTCGGCAGCGACATCCTTCGGCGCGATTTTGCCGGTTACTGCGCTG
TACCAAATGCGGGACAACGTAAGCACTACATTTCGCTCATCGCCAGCCCAGTCGGGCGGCGAGTTCCATA
GCGTTAAGGTTTCATTTAGCGCCTCAAATAGATCCTGTTCAGGAACCGGATCAAAGAGTTCCTCCGCCGC
TGGACCTACCAAGGCAACGCTATGTTCTCTTGCTTTTGTCAGCAAGATAGCCAGATCAATGTCGATCGTG
GCTGGCTCGAAGATACCTGCAAGAATGTCATTGCGCTGCCATTCTCCAAATTGCAGTTCGCGCTTAGCTG
GATAACGCCACGGAATGATGTCGTCGTGCACAACAATGGTGACTTCTACAGCGCGGAGAATCTCGCTCTC
TCCAGGGGAAGCCGAAGTTTCCAAAAGGTCGTTGATCAAAGCTCGCCGCGTTGTTTCATCAAGCCTTACG
GTCACCGTAACTAGCAAATCAATATCACTGTGTGGCTTCAGGCCGCCATCCACTGCGGAGCCGTACAAAT
GTACGGCCAGCAACGTCGGTTCGAGATGGCGCTCGATGGCGCCAACTACCTCTGATAGTTGAGTCGATAC
TTCGGTGATCACCGCTTCCCTCATAATGTTTAACTTTGTTTTAGGGCGACTGCCCTGCTGCGTAACATCG
TTGCTGCTCCATAACATCAAACATCGACCCATGGCGTAACGCGCTTGCTGCTTGGATGCCCGAGGCATAG
ACTGTACCCCAAAAAAACAGTCATAGCAAGCCATGAAAACCGCCACTGCACCGTTACCACCGCTGCGTTC
GGTCAAGGTTCTGGACCAGTTGCGTGAGCGCATGCGAAACGATCCTCATCCTGTCTCTTGATCAGATCTT
GATCCCCTGCGCCATCAGATCCTTGGCGGCAAGAAAGCCATCCAGTTTACTTTGCAGGGCTTCCCAACCT
TACCAGAGGGCGCCCCAGCTGGCAATTCCGACGTCGACGTCTTAAGACCCACTTTCACATTTAAGTTGTT
TTTCTAATCCGCATATGATCAATTCAAGGCCGAATAAGAAGGCTGGCTCTGCACCTTGGTGATCAAATAA
TTCGATAGCTTGTCGTAATAATGGCGGCATACTATCAGTAGTAGGTGTTTCCCTTTCTTCTTTAGCGACT
TGATGCTCTTGATCTTCCAATACGCAACCTAAAGTAAAATGCCCCACAGCGCTGAGTGCATATAATGCAT
TCTCTAGTGAAAAACCTTGTTGGCATAAAAAGGCTAATTGATTTTCGAGAGTTTCATACTGTTTTTCTGT
AGGCCGTGTACCTAAATGTACTTTTGCTCCATCGCGATGACTTAGTAAAGCACATCTAAAACTTTTAGCG
TTATTACGTAAAAAATCTTGCCAGCTTTCCCCTTCTAAAGGGCAAAAGTGAGTATGGTGCCTATCTAACA
TCTCAATGGCTAAGGCGTCGAGCAAAGCCCGCTTATTTTTTACATGCCAATACAATGTAGGCTGCTCTAC
ACCTAGCTTCTGGGCGAGTTTACGGGTTGTTAAACCTTCGATTCCTACCTCATTAAGCAGCTCTAATGCG
CTGTTAATCACTTTACTTTTATCTAATCTAGACATCATTAATTCCTAATTTTTGTTGACACTCTATCGTT
GATAGAGTTATTTTACCACTCCCTATCAGTGATAGAGAAAAGAATTCAAAAGATCTAAAGAGGAGAAAGG
ATCT
Features (pLannotate 1.2.2; 14 found; start..end, strand, type, name):
      1..1557    +  CDS            ilvA: ILVA_ECOLI - Experimental evidence at protein level: Swiss-Prot protein existence level 1. Catalyzes the anaerobic formation of alpha-ketobutyrate and ammonia from threonine in a two-step reaction. The first step involved a dehydration of threonine and a production of enamine intermediates (aminocrotonate), which tautomerizes to its imine form (iminobutyrate). Both intermediates are unstable and short-lived. The second step is the nonenzymatic hydrolysis of the enamine/imine intermediates to form 2- ketobutyrate and free ammonia. In the low water environment of the cell, the second step is acc
   1584..1655    +  terminator     rrnB T1 terminator: transcription terminator T1 from the E. coli rrnB gene
   1671..1698    +  terminator     T7Te terminator: phage T7 early transcription terminator
   1717..1772    -  rep_origin     RSF ori (fragment): Plasmids containing the RSF 1030 origin of replication can be propagated in E. coli cells that contain additional plasmids with compatible origins.
   1860..2405    -  rep_origin     p15A ori: Plasmids containing the medium-copy-number p15A origin of replication can be propagated in E. coli cells that contain a second plasmid with the ColE1 origin.
   2519..2613    -  terminator     lambda t0 terminator: transcription terminator from phage lambda
   2634..2665    -  CDS            CmR (fragment): chloramphenicol acetyltransferase; cat; confers resistance to chloramphenicol
   2678..2772    -  terminator     lambda t0 terminator: transcription terminator from phage lambda
   2803..3594    -  CDS            SmR: aminoglycoside adenylyltransferase (Murphy, 1985); aadA; confers resistance to spectinomycin and streptomycin
   3601..3657    -  CDS            GmR (fragment): gentamycin acetyltransferase; aacC1; confers resistance to gentamycin
   3743..3817    +  CDS            int (fragment): INT2_ECOLX - Protein inferred from homology: Swiss-Prot protein existence level 3. Putative integrase believed to be involved in the insertion of antibiotic resistance genes into plasmids and transposons. From Escherichia coli.
   3845..3949    -  CDS            tnpA (fragment): TN5P_ECOLX - Also known as tnp. Experimental evidence at protein level: Swiss-Prot protein existence level 1. Mediates transposition of transposon Tn5 by a 'cut and paste' mechanism. First, the monomeric transposase binds the 19 bp inverted DNA repeats flanking the transposon. Then, dimerization of the DNA- bound transposase creates a synaptic DNA complex. After nicking of the first DNA strand, excision of the transposon proceeds through a series of intermediates. The transposase then mediates the insertion of the transposon at a new site by strand transfer. The activity of the wild- type tran
   3965..4585    -  CDS            tetR: TETR2_ECOLX - Experimental evidence at protein level: Swiss-Prot protein existence level 1. TetR is the repressor of the tetracycline resistance element; its N-terminal region forms a helix-turn-helix structure and binds DNA. Binding of tetracycline to TetR reduces the repressor affinity for the tetracycline resistance gene (tetA) promoter operator sites. From Escherichia coli.
   4604..4659    +  promoter       tetR/tetA promoters: tetR; overlapping promoters for bacterial tetR and tetA
