[The description below was written by a language model from this plasmid's Addgene catalogue record and pLannotate feature annotations shown in this document.]
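Description:
pH9-ilvA-acp (DE2) is a bacterial synthetic-biology plasmid of about 4.7 kb, built on the pH9 backbone to express a designed overlapping ("entangled") gene pair, ilvA-acpP, in E. coli. It replicates from a p15A origin, which is compatible with ColE1-type plasmids; the catalogue lists the plasmid as low copy. Selection is by spectinomycin through the aadA (SmR) aminoglycoside adenylyltransferase gene. Around the marker, the annotation picks up short fragments of CmR, GmR, an integrase, Tn5 transposase and an RSF origin. These look like remnants of the cassettes from which the backbone was assembled, not functional elements.

The synthetic insert of roughly 1.6 kb was introduced by Gibson assembly. The feature table annotates it as a single ilvA open reading frame encoding threonine deaminase, an enzyme that converts threonine to alpha-ketobutyrate. According to the catalogue purpose, the same stretch of DNA also encodes acpP (acyl carrier protein) as an overlapping gene, but the automated annotation does not mark an acpP feature. The record therefore gives neither its position nor its reading frame within ilvA, and it does not explain the "DE2" designation.

Expression is driven by the divergent tetR/tetA promoter region, with tetR carried on the plasmid in the opposite orientation. Transcription of the insert is thus repressed by TetR and should be inducible with tetracycline-class inducers. The rrnB T1 and T7Te terminators follow the coding region, and lambda t0 terminators insulate the marker.

The associated study concerns sequence entanglement as a way to improve the stability and containment of genetic information. This plasmid serves to express and test one such overlapping design.
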