Addgene plasmid #135163: pH9-ilvA-acp (DE2)
Purpose: Expressing synthetic overlapping gene, ilvA-acpP
Depositing lab: Harris Wang. Depositing organization: Columbia University. Publication: Synthetic sequence entanglement augments stability and containment of genetic information in cells. Blazejewski T, Ho HI, Wang HH. Science. 2019 Aug 9;365(6453):595-598. doi: 10.1126/science.aav5477. PubMed 31395784.
Backbone
  Vector backbone: pH9
  Backbone size w/o insert (bp): 3000
  Total vector size (bp): 4600
  Vector type: Synthetic Biology
Growth in bacteria
  Bacterial resistance: Spectinomycin, 50 μg/mL
  Growth temperature: 37°C
  Growth strain: DH5alpha
  Copy number: Low Copy
Gene/Insert
  Gene/Insert name: ilvA-acp
  Species: Synthetic
  Insert size (bp): 1600
  Promoter: TetO
  Cloning method: Gibson Cloning
  Sequencing primers: 5′ ACCTCATTAAGCAGCTCTAATGCGCTG; 3′ TGTGACTCTAGTAGAGAGCGTTCAC
Terms and licenses: Academic/Nonprofit Terms; Industry Terms: Not Available to Industry
How to cite: pH9-ilvA-acp (DE2) was a gift from Harris Wang (Addgene plasmid # 135163 ; http://n2t.net/addgene:135163 ; RRID:Addgene_135163)
